>Addgene plasmid #116954 | pFS_0235-pET30-Fusicatenibacter_saccharivorans_ARRAY2_FaqI | addgene full sequence | sequence record 226970 | Addgene NGS Result
GGCCGCTATTCTTTTGATTTATAAGGGATTTTGCCGATTTCGGCCTATTGGTTAAAAAATGAGCTGATTT
AACAAAAATTTAACGCGAATTTTAACAAAATATTAACGCTTACAATTTAGGTGGCACTTTTCGGGGAAAT
GTGCGCGGAACCCCTATTTGTTTATTTTTCTAAATACATTCAAATATGTATCCGCTCATGAATTAATTCT
TAGAAAAACTCATCGAGCATCAAATGAAACTGCAATTTATTCATATCAGGATTATCAATACCATATTTTT
GAAAAAGCCGTTTCTGTAATGAAGGAGAAAACTCACCGAGGCAGTTCCATAGGATGGCAAGATCCTGGTA
TCGGTCTGCGATTCCGACTCGTCCAACATCAATACAACCTATTAATTTCCCCTCGTCAAAAATAAGGTTA
TCAAGTGAGAAATCACCATGAGTGACGACTGAATCCGGTGAGAATGGCAAAAGTTTATGCATTTCTTTCC
AGACTTGTTCAACAGGCCAGCCATTACGCTCGTCATCAAAATCACTCGCATCAACCAAACCGTTATTCAT
TCGTGATTGCGCCTGAGCGAGACGAAATACGCGATCGCTGTTAAAAGGACAATTACAAACAGGAATCGAA
TGCAACCGGCGCAGGAACACTGCCAGCGCATCAACAATATTTTCACCTGAATCAGGATATTCTTCTAATA
CCTGGAATGCTGTTTTCCCGGGGATCGCAGTGGTGAGTAACCATGCATCATCAGGAGTACGGATAAAATG
CTTGATGGTCGGAAGAGGCATAAATTCCGTCAGCCAGTTTAGTCTGACCATCTCATCTGTAACATCATTG
GCAACGCTACCTTTGCCATGTTTCAGAAACAACTCTGGCGCATCGGGCTTCCCATACAATCGATAGATTG
TCGCACCTGATTGCCCGACATTATCGCGAGCCCATTTATACCCATATAAATCAGCATCCATGTTGGAATT
TAATCGCGGCCTAGAGCAAGACGTTTCCCGTTGAATATGGCTCATAACACCCCTTGTATTACTGTTTATG
TAAGCAGACAGTTTTATTGTTCATGACCAAAATCCCTTAACGTGAGTTTTCGTTCCACTGAGCGTCAGAC
CCCGTAGAAAAGATCAAAGGATCTTCTTGAGATCCTTTTTTTCTGCGCGTAATCTGCTGCTTGCAAACAA
AAAAACCACCGCTACCAGCGGTGGTTTGTTTGCCGGATCAAGAGCTACCAACTCTTTTTCCGAAGGTAAC
TGGCTTCAGCAGAGCGCAGATACCAAATACTGTCCTTCTAGTGTAGCCGTAGTTAGGCCACCACTTCAAG
AACTCTGTAGCACCGCCTACATACCTCGCTCTGCTAATCCTGTTACCAGTGGCTGCTGCCAGTGGCGATA
AGTCGTGTCTTACCGGGTTGGACTCAAGACGATAGTTACCGGATAAGGCGCAGCGGTCGGGCTGAACGGG
GGGTTCGTGCACACAGCCCAGCTTGGAGCGAACGACCTACACCGAACTGAGATACCTACAGCGTGAGCTA
TGAGAAAGCGCCACGCTTCCCGAAGGGAGAAAGGCGGACAGGTATCCGGTAAGCGGCAGGGTCGGAACAG
GAGAGCGCACGAGGGAGCTTCCAGGGGGAAACGCCTGGTATCTTTATAGTCCTGTCGGGTTTCGCCACCT
CTGACTTGAGCGTCGATTTTTGTGATGCTCGTCAGGGGGGCGGAGCCTATGGAAAAACGCCAGCAACGCG
GCCTTTTTACGGTTCCTGGTCTTTTGCTGGCCTTTTGCTCACATGTTCTTTCCTGCGTTATCCCCTGATT
CTGTGGATAACCGTATTACCGCCTTTGAGTGAGCTGATACCGCTCGCCGCAGCCGAACGACCGAGCGCAG
CGAGTCAGTGAGCGAGGAAGCGGAAGAGCGCCTGATGCGGTATTTTCTCCTTACGCATCTGTGCGGTATT
TCACACCGCAATGGTGCACTCTCAGTACAATCTGCTCTGATGCCGCATAGTTAAGCCAGTATACACTCCG
CTATCGCTACGTGACTGGGTCATGGCTGCGCCCCGACACCCGCCAACACCCGCTGACGCGCCCTGACGGG
CTTGTCTGCTCCCGGCATCCGCTTACAGACAAGCTGTGACCGTCTCCGGGAGCTGCATGTGTCAGAGGTT
TTCACCGTCATCACCGAAACGCGCGAGGCAGCTGCGGTAAAGCTCATCAGCGTGGTCGTGAAGCGATTCA
CAGATGTCTGCCTGTTCATCCGCGTCCAGCTCGTTGAGTTTCTCCAGAAGCGTTAATGTCTGGCTTCTGA
TAAAGCGGGCCATGTTAAGGGCGGTTTTTTCCTGTTTGGTCACTGATGCCTCCGTGTAAGGGGGATTTCT
GTTCATGGGGGTAATGATACCGATGAAACGAGAGAGGATGCTCACGATACGGGTTACTGATGATGAACAT
GCCCGGTTACTGGAACGTTGTGAGGGTAAACAACTGGCGGTATGGATGCGGCGGGACCAGAGAAAAATCA
CTCAGGGTCAATGCCAGCGCTTCGTTAATACAGATGTAGGTGTTCCACAGGGTAGCCAGCAGCATCCTGC
GATGCAGATCCGGAACATAATGGTGCAGGGCGCTGACTTCCGCGTTTCCAGACTTTACGAAACACGGAAA
CCGAAGATCATTCATGTTGTTGCTCAGGTCGCAGACGTTTTGCAGCAGCAGTCGCTTCACGTTCGCTCGC
GTATCGGTGATTCATTCTGCTAACCAGTAAGGCAACCCCGCCAGCCTAGCCGGGTCCTCAACGACAGGAG
CACGATCATGCGCACCCGTGGGGCCGCCATGCCGGCGATAATGGCCTGCTTCTCGCCGAAACGTTTGGTG
GCGGGACCAGTGACGAAGGCTTGAGCGAGGGCGTGCAAGATTCCGAATACCGCAAGCGACAGGCCGATCA
TCGTCGCGCTCCAGCGAAAGCGGTCCTCGCCGAAAATGACCCAGAGCGCTGCCGGCACCTGTCCTACGAG
TTGCATGATAAAGAAGATAGTCATAAGTGCGGCGACGATAGTCATGCCCCGCGCCCACCGGAAGGAGCTG
ACTGGGTTGAAGGCTCTCAAGGGCATCGGTCGAGATCCCGGTGCCTAATGAGTGAGCTAACTTACATTAA
TTGCGTTGCGCTCACTGCCCGCTTTCCAGTCGGGAAACCTGTCGTGCCAGCTGCATTAATGAATCGGCCA
ACGCGCGGGGAGAGGCGGTTTGCGTATTGGGCGCCAGGGTGGTTTTTCTTTTCACCAGTGAGACGGGCAA
CAGCTGATTGCCCTTCACCGCCTGGCCCTGAGAGAGTTGCAGCAAGCGGTCCACGCTGGTTTGCCCCAGC
AGGCGAAAATCCTGTTTGATGGTGGTTAACGGCGGGATATAACATGAGCTATCTTCGGTATCGTCGTATC
CCACTACCGAGATGTCCGCACCAACGCGCAGCCCGGACTCGGTAATGGCGCGCATTGCGCCCAGCGCCAT
CTGATCGTTGGCAACCAGCATCGCAGTGGGAACGATGCCCTCATTCAGCATTTGCATGGTTTGTTGAAAA
CCGGACATGGCACTCCAGTCGCCTTCCCGTTCCGCTATCGGCTGAATTTGATTGCGAGTGAGATATTTAT
GCCAGCCAGCCAGACGCAGACGCGCCGAGACAGAACTTAATGGGCCCGCTAACAGCGCGATTTGCTGGTG
ACCCAATGCGACCAGATGCTCCACGCCCAGTCGCGTACCATCTTCATGGGAGAAAATAATACTGTTGATG
GGTGTCTGGTCAGAGACATCAAGAAATAACGCCGGAACATTAGTGCAGGCAGCTTCCACAGCAATGGCAT
CCTGGTCATCCAGCGGATAGTTAATGATCAGCCCACTGACGCGTTGCGCGAGAAGATTGTGCACCGCCGC
TTTACAGGCTTCGACGCCGCTTCGTTCTACCATCGACACCACCACGCTGGCACCCAGTTGATCGGCGCGA
GATTTAATCGCCGCGACAATTTGCGACGGCGCGTGCAGGGCCAGACTGGAGGTGGCAACGCCAATCAGCA
ACGACTGTTTGCCCGCCAGTTGTTGTGCCACGCGGTTGGGAATGTAATTCAGCTCCGCCATCGCCGCTTC
CACTTTTTCCCGCGTTTTCGCAGAAACGTGGCTGGCCTGGTTCACCACGCGGGAAACGGTCTGATAAGAG
ACACCGGCATACTCTGCGACATCGTATAACGTTACTGGTTTCACATTCACCACCCTGAATTGACTCTCTT
CCGGGCGCTATCATGCCATACCGCGAAAGGTTTTGCGCCATTCGATGGTGTCCGGGATCTCGACGCTCTC
CCTTATGCGACTCCTGCATTAGGAAGCAGCCCAGTAGTAGGTTGAGGCCGTTGAGCACCGCCGCCGCAAG
GAATGGTGCATGCAAGGAGATGGCGCCCAACAGTCCCCCGGCCACGGGGCCTGCCACCATACCCACGCCG
AAACAAGCGCTCATGAGCCCGAAGTGGCGAGCCCGATCTTCCCCATCGGTGATGTCGGCGATATAGGCGC
CAGCAACCGCACCTGTGGCGCCGGTGATGCCGGCCACGATGCGTCCGGCGTAGAGGATCGAGATCGATCT
CGATCCCGCGAAATTAATACGACTCACTATAGGGGAATTGTGAGCGGATAACAATTCCCCTCTAGAAATA
ATTTTGTTTAACTTTAAGAAGGAGATATACATATGTTCACTATAGACGAGATGCTATCAAAGAACAACCA
AAGATTGGCTTTCGAGCACTTCGCTACTAAGAACGACGGATGTGGCCCTGATGGTATGCACGTATCTGAG
CTGGAGAAATATTGGCGTATGAATCACGATCAGATCATCTCCGACTTGAAGAACCAAGAGTACCAACCCG
GCATTATTTTGATTAGAGAACACATGAACAAAACAGGTAAGAGAAGGAACATTGCATCTCTCAACGTGAT
CGACAGGTTCATAACTCGACTGCTGTCGCAAAAGTTGAATAGATACTTAGCCCCCATTTTCTGCGAGAAC
TCATACGCTTACCAAGACTCAAAAGGGGTGATGCCCGCCGTACTAAAAGCCAAGGAGTACGTCGAGTTGG
GTATGAGACACGTTATCGAGATAGACCTCAAGAATTACTTCGACACGATCCCGTTAGAGAACTTAATCCC
AGAGATCGAGCGTTACATAACAGATGAGGCAGTGCTGCACTTGATTAAACAGTACTTATTCTGTGACATC
TCGTTCGAGGGTAAGATATCACGTAAAACTCAAGGGATCGTTCAGGGTAACGCAATTTCCCCAATACTAT
CCAACCTCTACCTGAACGACTTCGACAAGGAGCTGGACGAGTCGAAGCTGTGCTGGATCAGATACGCCGA
CAACATATACATCTATATGGACAGCTACGAGAAGGCCCTACTGGTTTATTCCGAGCTTACCGAGAGACTT
GAGAGAAGGAAATTAACCGTTAACAAGGAGAAATCAGGGGTGTTTGATGTTAGTACCCGTTCTATACTAG
GTTACGACATCCTGATCAGAAACAAGAAGGTTGACGTGCGTAAACACATCTACAAGTCTGTTAACCAGTA
CTCCAACTGGCACGACTCTCGATTGGAGTTCATCAACGGTCGTTACCACATCACTTCCGACGGTATCCTC
AATAGACAAGACTTCGGTCTACTGTTCGAGAATGAGCAGAAGAAGCACTACATACCTGTTGAGGTTTCTG
ACCAGTTGAATATTTACGGAAACGTTACGCTCGCCAGCAACGTTCTTCAATCATTCTCCAACCGAGAGAT
CAAAGTGTCCTTCTTCGACAAGTACGGGAGACTTATTGGATCTTTCCTGCCCGAGAAAACTAAGAAAAGC
GCCGAGATAATACTGGTTCAGTCTAAGAACTACCTTAACGAGGACGTTAGGATGGACACGGCCCGACGTA
TGGAGATCGCCGGTTTGCATAACATCAGAGCCAACCTCAGATACTACGACAAGAAGCACAAAGGTGACTT
TAAGGAAAAGGTAGACGCCATTTCTGGCTATATTGACGCCCTCAATAGAGCACCATCCGTGAACGACATG
ATGCTCTTAGAGGCTAAAGCTCGTCAGCTGTACTACACATGCTTCAACCAGATCTTAGAGACATCCGACT
TTCAGTTCGAGAAGCGTACCAAGCGACCACCAAAAGACGCCATCAACGCCTGTATTTCATTCGGCAACAC
ATTACTGTACAACTTGTTTGTGAATATCATTTGGAAGAAGGGACTTGATCCAAGGTTCGGGGTTGTTCAC
GCCAGCAACAAGCGTAATCAGTCCCTTAACCTGGATTTTGCTGACATCTTCAAGCCTATAGTCATAGATA
GGATCATCTTCACAATGATCAACAAGAAGATGCTGACCTTGTTGACGGACTTCGAGACTTCTAACCAGGG
AGTTTACCTTTCCCGAGAGGGGAAGAACATCTTCTTGCAGATGTACGAAGAAAAGCTCAAATCCAGAATC
ACTATCAAGGGAAAGGAGATGAGTTACTATCAGTTGCTAGAATCAGAGGTGCAGAACTACAAGAACTTCA
TCCTGACCGGCGAGACATACAAGCCGTACAAGTACTACTAGCGTACGTTAACTTTAAGAAGGAGAACTTA
AGATGTATGTCATTCTAGTTTACGACATTCACCAGAAGCGAGTAGGTAAGGCTCTAAAGATTTGTAGGAA
GTACCTGATCCACATCCAGAAGTCAGTTTTCGAAGGCAACATAACGGAGAGTAAGCTAAAGGCCTTAAAA
GAGGAGCTGGGGCACCTGATCGACACTCAGATGGACTCGGTAATTATCTACCACCTGGACTCCGTGAAGT
ACACTAAGAAGGAGCAGATCGGCATCGTCCAATCGACATCCAATGTCATTTGACTCGAGATCCGGCTGCT
AACAAAGCCCGAAAGGAAGCTGAGTTGGCTGCTGCCACCGCTGAGCAATAACTAGCATAACCCCTTGGGG
CCTCTAAACGGGTCTTGAGGGGTTTTTTGCTGAAAGGAGGAACTATATCCGGATACCAGGTGCGGGGAAG
CTTATGTTCCATAGCAAAAAGTCGGTCAGTCTCGTGGCTGAAATCATGAGTTCCACAAAATGGCTGAAAT
TCAAGGAAAATCAGGAATCTCAGAAAAACGATCGACCGACTTTTTCGATAAAATGGTTGCAAAAATGAGA
AAAATCTGATTTAATAGAATCTGAAAACAGCGGAAATGCTGTTGTCGTACTTTACCTAAAAGGAATTGAA
ACGTCCCGC
Features (pLannotate 1.2.2; 19 found; start..end, strand, type, name):
      5..118     +  rep_origin     M13 ori (fragment): M13 bacteriophage origin of replication; arrow indicates direction of (+) strand synthesis
    144..201     +  promoter       AmpR promoter (fragment): bla
    210..1025    -  CDS            KanR: aminoglycoside phosphotransferase; aph(3')-Ia; confers resistance to kanamycin in bacteria or G418 (Geneticin®) in eukaryotes
   1147..1735    +  rep_origin     ori: high-copy-number ColE1/pMB1/pBR322/pUC origin of replication
   1921..2060    -  misc_feature   bom: basis of mobility region from pBR322
   2162..2353    -  CDS            rop: Rop protein, which maintains plasmids at low copy number; rop
   2370..2750    +  CDS            YPB1_ECOLX: Protein predicted: Swiss-Prot protein existence level 4. From Escherichia coli.
   2822..3113    -  CDS            TcR (fragment): tetracycline efflux protein; tet; confers resistance to tetracycline
   3128..3149    -  protein_bind   CAP binding site: CAP binding activates transcription in the presence of cAMP. E. coli catabolite activator protein
   3162..4244    -  CDS            lacI: lac repressor; lacI; The lac repressor binds to the lac operator to inhibit transcription in E. coli. This inhibition can be relieved by adding lactose or isopropyl-β-D-thiogalactopyranoside (IPTG).
   4245..4322    -  promoter       lacI promoter: lacI
   4330..4609    -  CDS            TcR (fragment): tetracycline efflux protein; tet; confers resistance to tetracycline
   4635..4653    +  promoter       T7 promoter: promoter for bacteriophage T7 RNA polymerase
   4654..4678    +  protein_bind   lac operator: The lac repressor binds to the lac operator to inhibit transcription in E. coli. This inhibition can be relieved by adding lactose or isopropyl-β-D-thiogalactopyranoside (IPTG). lac repressor encoded by lacI
   4693..4715    +  RBS            RBS: efficient ribosome binding site from bacteriophage T7 gene 10 (Olins and Rangwala, 1989)
   6628..6645    +  RBS            RBS (fragment): efficient ribosome binding site from bacteriophage T7 gene 10 (Olins and Rangwala, 1989)
   6653..6886    +  CDS            cas2 (fragment): CAS2_THEMA - Experimental evidence at protein level: Swiss-Prot protein existence level 1. CRISPR (clustered regularly interspaced short palindromic repeat), is an adaptive immune system that provides protection against mobile genetic elements (viruses, transposable elements and conjugative plasmids). CRISPR clusters contain sequences complementary to antecedent mobile elements and target invading nucleic acids. CRISPR clusters are transcribed and processed into CRISPR RNA (crRNA). Involved in the integration of spacer DNA into the CRISPR cassette (By similarity). Functions as a ssRNA-specific
   6925..6974    +  CDS            SET1 (fragment): solubility-enhancement tag derived from T7 phage gene 10B
   6982..7029    +  terminator     T7 terminator: transcription terminator for bacteriophage T7 RNA polymerase
