[The description below was written by a language model from this plasmid's Addgene catalogue record and pLannotate feature annotations shown in this document.]
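Description:
pFS_0235-pET30-Fusicatenibacter_saccharivorans_ARRAY2_FaqI is a bacterial expression plasmid of about 7.3 kb built on the Novagen pET30b+ backbone. It is selected with kanamycin through the aph(3')-Ia gene and replicates from a ColE1/pMB1-type origin. The retained rop gene and bom region fit the low copy number listed in the record. A fragment of the M13/f1 phage origin and short remnants of the pBR322 tetracycline resistance gene are backbone carry-over with no stated function here.

The payload is a synthetic operon encoding the Fusicatenibacter saccharivorans CRISPR adaptation proteins, a reverse transcriptase–Cas1 fusion (FsRT-Cas1) and Cas2. Transcription comes from a T7 promoter followed by a lac operator, and the plasmid-borne lacI gene supplies the repressor. Expression therefore needs a host that provides T7 RNA polymerase and is inducible with IPTG. A T7 gene 10 ribosome binding site precedes the first reading frame. That long open region is not labelled by the automated annotation but presumably holds RT-Cas1. A second, partial RBS sits just upstream of the sequence recognised as cas2, and a T7 terminator closes the unit. The short "SET1" hit just before the terminator is probably a homology match to T7-derived backbone sequence, not a deliberate tag.

According to the catalogue entry, the plasmid also carries F. saccharivorans CRISPR array 2. The feature table does not annotate the array, so its position is not given here. "FaqI" in the name suggests a FaqI restriction site associated with the SENECA acquisition readout, with which the record says the plasmid is compatible, but this is not spelled out. The construct is used for transcriptional recording, in which RT-Cas1–Cas2 acquires spacers from cellular RNA into the array and the newly acquired spacers are then selectively recovered and sequenced.
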