Addgene plasmid #116954: pFS_0235-pET30-Fusicatenibacter_saccharivorans_ARRAY2_FaqI
Purpose: Expresses FsRT-Cas1-Cas2 under pT7lac promoter, encodes FsCRISPR array 2, compatible with SENECA acquisition readout
Depositing lab: Randall Platt. Depositing organization: ETH Zurich (Swiss Federal Institute of Technology). Publication: Transcriptional recording by CRISPR spacer acquisition from RNA. Schmidt F, Cherepkova MY, Platt RJ. Nature. 2018 Oct;562(7727):380-385. doi: 10.1038/s41586-018-0569-1. Epub 2018 Oct 3. PubMed 30283135.
Backbone
  Vector backbone: pET30b+
  Backbone manufacturer: Novagen
  Vector type: Bacterial Expression
Growth in bacteria
  Bacterial resistance: Kanamycin, 50 μg/mL
  Growth temperature: 37°C
  Growth strain: Stbl3
  Copy number: Low Copy
Gene/Insert
  Gene/Insert name: Fusicatenibacter saccharivorans RT-Cas1-Cas2
  Species: Synthetic
  Promoter: T7
  Cloning method: Restriction Enzyme; 5′ cloning site Unknown (unknown if destroyed); 3′ cloning site Unknown (unknown if destroyed)
  Sequencing primers: 5′ T7; 3′ T7-term
Terms and licenses: Academic/Nonprofit Terms; Industry Terms: Not Available to Industry
Depositor comments: Please see the annotated GenBank file and the additional image file for the location of specific features in the sequence of this plasmid.
How to cite: pFS_0235-pET30-Fusicatenibacter_saccharivorans_ARRAY2_FaqI was a gift from Randall Platt (Addgene plasmid # 116954 ; http://n2t.net/addgene:116954 ; RRID:Addgene_116954)
